Addgene plasmid #232764: dCas9-NONO1_IDR-EGFP
Purpose: Expresses dCas9-NONO1_IDR-EGFP
Depositing lab: Isaac Hilton. Depositing organization: Rice University. Publication: Biomolecular condensation of human IDRs initiates endogenous transcription via intrachromosomal looping or high-density promoter localization. Li J, Liu S, Kim S, Goell J, Drum ZA, Flores JP, Ma AJ, Mahata B, Escobar M, Raterink A, Ahn JH, Teran ER, Guerra-Resendez RS, Zhou Y, Yu B, Diehl MR, Wang GG, Gustavsson AK, Phanstiel DH, Hilton IB. Nucleic Acids Res. 2025 Feb 8;53(4):gkaf056. doi: 10.1093/nar/gkaf056. PubMed 39933697.
Backbone
  Vector backbone: LentiCRISPRv2
  Vector type: Lentiviral
Growth in bacteria
  Bacterial resistance: Ampicillin, 100 μg/mL
  Growth temperature: 37°C
  Growth strain: NEB Stable
  Copy number: High Copy
Gene/Insert
  Gene/Insert name: dCas9-NONO1_IDR-EGFP
  Species: H. sapiens (human)
  Entrez Gene: NONO (a.k.a. MRXS34, NMT55, NRB54, P54, P54NRB, PPP1R114)
  Promoter: EF1a
  Cloning method: Gibson Cloning
Terms and licenses: Academic/Nonprofit Terms; Industry Terms: Not Available to Industry
How to cite: dCas9-NONO1_IDR-EGFP was a gift from Isaac Hilton (Addgene plasmid # 232764 ; http://n2t.net/addgene:232764 ; RRID:Addgene_232764)
