[The description below was written by a language model from this plasmid's Addgene catalogue record and pLannotate feature annotations shown in this document.]
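Description:
dCas9-NONO1_IDR-EGFP is a third-generation-style, self-inactivating HIV-1 lentiviral transfer plasmid built on the LentiCRISPRv2 backbone. It is propagated in E. coli through a high-copy ColE1/pUC origin with ampicillin selection (AmpR), and it also carries an f1 origin. The viral genome is driven by a CMV enhancer/promoter fused to a truncated 5' LTR. This is followed by the Ψ packaging signal with a gag fragment, the RRE for Rev-dependent export, the cPPT/CTS, a WPRE to boost transcript expression, and a ΔU3 3' LTR that inactivates the LTR promoter after integration. Outside the LTRs, the backbone holds an SV40/EM7-driven BleoR cassette.

The payload is a single fusion open reading frame expressed from the EF-1α core promoter. It consists of catalytically inactive Streptococcus pyogenes Cas9 (annotated in two contiguous segments, with the D10A mutation noted), then a segment of human NONO, a paraspeckle-associated DNA- and RNA-binding protein, designated an intrinsically disordered region (IDR), and then EGFP for visualisation. A puromycin resistance coding sequence lies downstream of EGFP and presumably allows selection of transduced mammalian cells, although the table annotates no linking element between the two. A gRNA scaffold is annotated upstream of the EF-1α promoter, but no U6 promoter or spacer is listed, so the record does not show whether a functional guide cassette is present.

According to the associated publication title, the construct is used to tether a condensate-forming human IDR to chosen genomic loci via dCas9. This allows testing of how biomolecular condensation affects endogenous transcription, with EGFP reporting localisation of the fusion protein.
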