Features (pLannotate 1.2.2; 35 found; start..end, strand, type, name):
    512..531     +  misc_feature   cPPT/CTS (fragment): central polypurine tract and central termination sequence of HIV-1
    533..766     +  LTR            3' LTR (ΔU3): self-inactivating 3' long terminal repeat (LTR) from HIV-1
    798..1022    +  polyA_signal   bGH poly(A) signal: bovine growth hormone polyadenylation signal
   1026..1047    +  promoter       SV40 promoter (fragment): SV40 enhancer and early promoter
   1068..1496    +  rep_origin     f1 ori (sequence partly withheld): f1 bacteriophage origin of replication; arrow indicates direction of (+) strand synthesis
   1510..1839    +  promoter       SV40 promoter: SV40 enhancer and early promoter
   1887..1934    +  promoter       EM7 promoter: synthetic bacterial promoter&nbsp
   1953..2327    +  CDS            BleoR: antibiotic-binding protein; Sh ble from Streptoalloteichus hindustanus; confers resistance to bleomycin, phleomycin, and Zeocin™
   2337..2462    +  CDS            ble (fragment): BLE_KLEPN - Experimental evidence at protein level: Swiss-Prot protein existence level 1. Binding protein with a strong affinity to the bleomycin family of antibiotics. Binds to CL990; an antimitotic-antibiotic compound. From Klebsiella pneumoniae.
   2457..2578    +  polyA_signal   SV40 poly(A) signal: SV40 polyadenylation signal
   2649..2671    -  protein_bind   lac operator (fragment): The lac repressor binds to the lac operator to inhibit transcription in E. coli. This inhibition can be relieved by adding lactose or isopropyl-β-D-thiogalactopyranoside (IPTG). lac repressor encoded by lacI
   2675..2705    -  promoter       lac promoter: promoter for the E. coli lac operon
   2720..2741    -  protein_bind   CAP binding site: CAP binding activates transcription in the presence of cAMP. E. coli catabolite activator protein
   2754..2846    -  CDS            lacI (fragment): lac repressor; lacI; The lac repressor binds to the lac operator to inhibit transcription in E. coli. This inhibition can be relieved by adding lactose or isopropyl-β-D-thiogalactopyranoside (IPTG).
   3029..3617    -  rep_origin     ori: high-copy-number ColE1/pMB1/pBR322/pUC origin of replication
   3788..4648    -  CDS            AmpR: β-lactamase; bla; confers resistance to ampicillin, carbenicillin, and related antibiotics
   4649..4753    -  promoter       AmpR promoter: bla
   4812..4864    -  misc_feature   bom (fragment): basis of mobility region from pBR322
   5019..5398    +  enhancer       CMV enhancer: human cytomegalovirus immediate early enhancer
   5399..5598    +  promoter       CMV promoter: human cytomegalovirus (CMV) immediate early promoter
   5616..5796    +  LTR            5' LTR (truncated): truncated 5' long terminal repeat (LTR) from HIV-1
   5843..5968    +  misc_feature   HIV-1 Ψ: packaging signal of human immunodeficiency virus type 1
   5952..6315    +  CDS            HIV-1 gag (fragment): gag protein from human immunodeficiency virus 1; gag
   6461..6694    +  misc_feature   RRE: The Rev response element (RRE) of HIV-1 allows for Rev-dependent mRNA export from the nucleus to the cytoplasm.
   7071..7171    +  CDS            Rev (fragment): human immunodeficiency virus 1 (HIV-1) Rev protein; rev; enhances nuclear export of unspliced and incompletely spliced viral mRNAs
   7221..7338    +  misc_feature   cPPT/CTS: central polypurine tract and central termination sequence of HIV-1
   7470..7545    +  misc_RNA       gRNA scaffold: guide RNA scaffold for the Streptococcus pyogenes CRISPR/Cas9 system
   7563..7581    +  CDS            small t antigen (fragment): SV40 (simian virus 40) small t antigen
   7607..7818    +  promoter       EF-1α core promoter: core promoter for human elongation factor EF-1α
   7894..9495    +  CDS            dCas9(N): N-terminal portion of catalytically inactive Streptococcus pyogenes dCas9 carrying the D10A mutation (Zetsche et al., 2015)
   9496..11994   +  CDS            Cas9(C): C-terminal portion of Streptococcus pyogenes Cas9 (Zetsche et al., 2015)
  12049..13176   +  CDS            NONO (fragment): NONO_HUMAN - Also known as NRB54. Experimental evidence at protein level: Swiss-Prot protein existence level 1. DNA- and RNA binding protein, involved in several nuclear processes. Binds the conventional octamer sequence in double-stranded DNA. Also binds single-stranded DNA and RNA at a site independent of the duplex site. Involved in pre-mRNA splicing, probably as a heterodimer with SFPQ. Interacts with U5 snRNA, probably by binding to a purine-rich sequence located on the 3' side of U5 snRNA stem 1b. Together with PSPC1, required for the formation of nuclear paraspeckles. The SFPQ-NONO hete
  13183..13899   +  CDS            EGFP: EGFP is a basic (constitutively fluorescent) green fluorescent protein published in 1996, derived from Aequorea victoria. It is reported to be a rapidly-maturing weak dimer with moderate acid sensitivity.
  13995..14592   +  CDS            PuroR (fragment): puromycin N-acetyltransferase; pac from Streptomyces; confers resistance to puromycin
  14608..461     +  misc_feature   WPRE (across the origin): woodchuck hepatitis virus posttranscriptional regulatory element
>Addgene plasmid #232764 | dCas9-NONO1_IDR-EGFP | addgene full sequence | sequence record 462105 | Addgene NGS Result
CATTTTCTCCTCCTTGTATAAATCCTGGTTGCTGTCTCTTTATGAGGAGTTGTGGCCCGTTGTCAGGCAA
CGTGGCGTGGTGTGCACTGTGTTTGCTGACGCAACCCCCACTGGTTGGGGCATTGCCACCACCTGTCAGC
TCCTTTCCGGGACTTTCGCTTTCCCCCTCCCTATTGCCACGGCGGAACTCATCGCCGCCTGCCTTGCCCG
CTGCTGGACAGGGGCTCGGCTGTTGGGCACTGACAATTCCGTGGTGTTGTCGGGGAAATCATCGTCCTTT
CCTTGGCTGCTCGCCTGTGTTGCCACCTGGATTCTGCGCGGGACGTCCTTCTGCTACGTCCCTTCGGCCC
TCAATCCAGCGGACCTTCCTTCCCGCGGCCTGCTGCCGGCTCTGCGGCCTCTTCCGCGTCTTCGCCTTCG
CCCTCAGACGAGTCGGATCTCCCTTTGGGCCGCCTCCCCGCGTCGACTTTAAGACCAATGACTTACAAGG
CAGCTGTAGATCTTAGCCACTTTTTAAAAGAAAAGGGGGGACTGGAAGGGCTAATTCACTCCCAACGAAG
ACAAGATCTGCTTTTTGCTTGTACTGGGTCTCTCTGGTTAGACCAGATCTGAGCCTGGGAGCTCTCTGGC
TAACTAGGGAACCCACTGCTTAAGCCTCAATAAAGCTTGCCTTGAGTGCTTCAAGTAGTGTGTGCCCGTC
TGTTGTGTGACTCTGGTAACTAGAGATCCCTCAGACCCTTTTAGTCAGTGTGGAAAATCTCTAGCAGGGC
CCGTTTAAACCCGCTGATCAGCCTCGACTGTGCCTTCTAGTTGCCAGCCATCTGTTGTTTGCCCCTCCCC
CGTGCCTTCCTTGACCCTGGAAGGTGCCACTCCCACTGTCCTTTCCTAATAAAATGAGGAAATTGCATCG
CATTGTCTGAGTAGGTGTCATTCTATTCTGGGGGGTGGGGTGGGGCAGGACAGCAAGGGGGAGGATTGGG
AAGACAATAGCAGGCATGCTGGGGATGCGGTGGGCTCTATGGCTTCTGAGGCGGAAAGAACCAGCTGGGG
CTCTAGGGGGTATCCCC
[124 nt withheld, positions 1068-1191]
C
[91 nt withheld, positions 1193-1283]
A
[49 nt withheld, positions 1285-1333]
CCTTTGACGTTGGAGTCCACGTTCTTT
[37 nt withheld, positions 1361-1397]
ACCCTATCTCGGTCTATTCTTTTGATTTATAAGGGATTTTGCCGATTTCGGCCTATTGGTTAAAAAATGA
GCTGATTTAACAAAAATTTAACGCGAATTAATTCTGTGGAATGTGTGTCAGTTAGGGTGTGGAAAGTCCC
CAGGCTCCCCAGCAGGCAGAAGTATGCAAAGCATGCATCTCAATTAGTCAGCAACCAGGTGTGGAAAGTC
CCCAGGCTCCCCAGCAGGCAGAAGTATGCAAAGCATGCATCTCAATTAGTCAGCAACCATAGTCCCGCCC
CTAACTCCGCCCATCCCGCCCCTAACTCCGCCCAGTTCCGCCCATTCTCCGCCCCATGGCTGACTAATTT
TTTTTATTTATGCAGAGGCCGAGGCCGCCTCTGCCTCTGAGCTATTCCAGAAGTAGTGAGGAGGCTTTTT
TGGAGGCCTAGGCTTTTGCAAAAAGCTCCCGGGAGCTTGTATATCCATTTTCGGATCTGATCAGCACGTG
TTGACAATTAATCATCGGCATAGTATATCGGCATAGTATAATACGACAAGGTGAGGAACTAAACCATGGC
CAAGTTGACCAGTGCCGTTCCGGTGCTCACCGCGCGCGACGTCGCCGGAGCGGTCGAGTTCTGGACCGAC
CGGCTCGGGTTCTCCCGGGACTTCGTGGAGGACGACTTCGCCGGTGTGGTCCGGGACGACGTGACCCTGT
TCATCAGCGCGGTCCAGGACCAGGTGGTGCCGGACAACACCCTGGCCTGGGTGTGGGTGCGCGGCCTGGA
CGAGCTGTACGCCGAGTGGTCGGAGGTCGTGTCCACGAACTTCCGGGACGCCTCCGGGCCGGCCATGACC
GAGATCGGCGAGCAGCCGTGGGGGCGGGAGTTCGCCCTGCGCGACCCGGCCGGCAACTGCGTGCACTTCG
TGGCCGAGGAGCAGGACTGACACGTGCTACGAGATTTCGATTCCACCGCCGCCTTCTATGAAAGGTTGGG
CTTCGGAATCGTTTTCCGGGACGCCGGCTGGATGATCCTCCAGCGCGGGGATCTCATGCTGGAGTTCTTC
GCCCACCCCAACTTGTTTATTGCAGCTTATAATGGTTACAAATAAAGCAATAGCATCACAAATTTCACAA
ATAAAGCATTTTTTTCACTGCATTCTAGTTGTGGTTTGTCCAAACTCATCAATGTATCTTATCATGTCTG
TATACCGTCGACCTCTAGCTAGAGCTTGGCGTAATCATGGTCATAGCTGTTTCCTGTGTGAAATTGTTAT
CCGCTCACAATTCCACACAACATACGAGCCGGAAGCATAAAGTGTAAAGCCTGGGGTGCCTAATGAGTGA
GCTAACTCACATTAATTGCGTTGCGCTCACTGCCCGCTTTCCAGTCGGGAAACCTGTCGTGCCAGCTGCA
TTAATGAATCGGCCAACGCGCGGGGAGAGGCGGTTTGCGTATTGGGCGCTCTTCCGCTTCCTCGCTCACT
GACTCGCTGCGCTCGGTCGTTCGGCTGCGGCGAGCGGTATCAGCTCACTCAAAGGCGGTAATACGGTTAT
CCACAGAATCAGGGGATAACGCAGGAAAGAACATGTGAGCAAAAGGCCAGCAAAAGGCCAGGAACCGTAA
AAAGGCCGCGTTGCTGGCGTTTTTCCATAGGCTCCGCCCCCCTGACGAGCATCACAAAAATCGACGCTCA
AGTCAGAGGTGGCGAAACCCGACAGGACTATAAAGATACCAGGCGTTTCCCCCTGGAAGCTCCCTCGTGC
GCTCTCCTGTTCCGACCCTGCCGCTTACCGGATACCTGTCCGCCTTTCTCCCTTCGGGAAGCGTGGCGCT
TTCTCATAGCTCACGCTGTAGGTATCTCAGTTCGGTGTAGGTCGTTCGCTCCAAGCTGGGCTGTGTGCAC
GAACCCCCCGTTCAGCCCGACCGCTGCGCCTTATCCGGTAACTATCGTCTTGAGTCCAACCCGGTAAGAC
ACGACTTATCGCCACTGGCAGCAGCCACTGGTAACAGGATTAGCAGAGCGAGGTATGTAGGCGGTGCTAC
AGAGTTCTTGAAGTGGTGGCCTAACTACGGCTACACTAGAAGAACAGTATTTGGTATCTGCGCTCTGCTG
AAGCCAGTTACCTTCGGAAAAAGAGTTGGTAGCTCTTGATCCGGCAAACAAACCACCGCTGGTAGCGGTG
GTTTTTTTGTTTGCAAGCAGCAGATTACGCGCAGAAAAAAAGGATCTCAAGAAGATCCTTTGATCTTTTC
TACGGGGTCTGACGCTCAGTGGAACGAAAACTCACGTTAAGGGATTTTGGTCATGAGATTATCAAAAAGG
ATCTTCACCTAGATCCTTTTAAATTAAAAATGAAGTTTTAAATCAATCTAAAGTATATATGAGTAAACTT
GGTCTGACAGTTACCAATGCTTAATCAGTGAGGCACCTATCTCAGCGATCTGTCTATTTCGTTCATCCAT
AGTTGCCTGACTCCCCGTCGTGTAGATAACTACGATACGGGAGGGCTTACCATCTGGCCCCAGTGCTGCA
ATGATACCGCGAGACCCACGCTCACCGGCTCCAGATTTATCAGCAATAAACCAGCCAGCCGGAAGGGCCG
AGCGCAGAAGTGGTCCTGCAACTTTATCCGCCTCCATCCAGTCTATTAATTGTTGCCGGGAAGCTAGAGT
AAGTAGTTCGCCAGTTAATAGTTTGCGCAACGTTGTTGCCATTGCTACAGGCATCGTGGTGTCACGCTCG
TCGTTTGGTATGGCTTCATTCAGCTCCGGTTCCCAACGATCAAGGCGAGTTACATGATCCCCCATGTTGT
GCAAAAAAGCGGTTAGCTCCTTCGGTCCTCCGATCGTTGTCAGAAGTAAGTTGGCCGCAGTGTTATCACT
CATGGTTATGGCAGCACTGCATAATTCTCTTACTGTCATGCCATCCGTAAGATGCTTTTCTGTGACTGGT
GAGTACTCAACCAAGTCATTCTGAGAATAGTGTATGCGGCGACCGAGTTGCTCTTGCCCGGCGTCAATAC
GGGATAATACCGCGCCACATAGCAGAACTTTAAAAGTGCTCATCATTGGAAAACGTTCTTCGGGGCGAAA
ACTCTCAAGGATCTTACCGCTGTTGAGATCCAGTTCGATGTAACCCACTCGTGCACCCAACTGATCTTCA
GCATCTTTTACTTTCACCAGCGTTTCTGGGTGAGCAAAAACAGGAAGGCAAAATGCCGCAAAAAAGGGAA
TAAGGGCGACACGGAAATGTTGAATACTCATACTCTTCCTTTTTCAATATTATTGAAGCATTTATCAGGG
TTATTGTCTCATGAGCGGATACATATTTGAATGTATTTAGAAAAATAAACAAATAGGGGTTCCGCGCACA
TTTCCCCGAAAAGTGCCACCTGACGTCGACGGATCGGGAGATCTCCCGATCCCCTATGGTGCACTCTCAG
TACAATCTGCTCTGATGCCGCATAGTTAAGCCAGTATCTGCTCCCTGCTTGTGTGTTGGAGGTCGCTGAG
TAGTGCGCGAGCAAAATTTAAGCTACAACAAGGCAAGGCTTGACCGACAATTGCATGAAGAATCTGCTTA
GGGTTAGGCGTTTTGCGCTGCTTCGCGATGTACGGGCCAGATATACGCGTTGACATTGATTATTGACTAG
TTATTAATAGTAATCAATTACGGGGTCATTAGTTCATAGCCCATATATGGAGTTCCGCGTTACATAACTT
ACGGTAAATGGCCCGCCTGGCTGACCGCCCAACGACCCCCGCCCATTGACGTCAATAATGACGTATGTTC
CCATAGTAACGCCAATAGGGACTTTCCATTGACGTCAATGGGTGGAGTATTTACGGTAAACTGCCCACTT
GGCAGTACATCAAGTGTATCATATGCCAAGTACGCCCCCTATTGACGTCAATGACGGTAAATGGCCCGCC
TGGCATTATGCCCAGTACATGACCTTATGGGACTTTCCTACTTGGCAGTACATCTACGTATTAGTCATCG
CTATTACCATGGTGATGCGGTTTTGGCAGTACATCAATGGGCGTGGATAGCGGTTTGACTCACGGGGATT
TCCAAGTCTCCACCCCATTGACGTCAATGGGAGTTTGTTTTGGCACCAAAATCAACGGGACTTTCCAAAA
TGTCGTAACAACTCCGCCCCATTGACGCAAATGGGCGGTAGGCGTGTACGGTGGGAGGTCTATATAAGCA
GCGCGTTTTGCCTGTACTGGGTCTCTCTGGTTAGACCAGATCTGAGCCTGGGAGCTCTCTGGCTAACTAG
GGAACCCACTGCTTAAGCCTCAATAAAGCTTGCCTTGAGTGCTTCAAGTAGTGTGTGCCCGTCTGTTGTG
TGACTCTGGTAACTAGAGATCCCTCAGACCCTTTTAGTCAGTGTGGAAAATCTCTAGCAGTGGCGCCCGA
ACAGGGACTTGAAAGCGAAAGGGAAACCAGAGGAGCTCTCTCGACGCAGGACTCGGCTTGCTGAAGCGCG
CACGGCAAGAGGCGAGGGGCGGCGACTGGTGAGTACGCCAAAAATTTTGACTAGCGGAGGCTAGAAGGAG
AGAGATGGGTGCGAGAGCGTCAGTATTAAGCGGGGGAGAATTAGATCGCGATGGGAAAAAATTCGGTTAA
GGCCAGGGGGAAAGAAAAAATATAAATTAAAACATATAGTATGGGCAAGCAGGGAGCTAGAACGATTCGC
AGTTAATCCTGGCCTGTTAGAAACATCAGAAGGCTGTAGACAAATACTGGGACAGCTACAACCATCCCTT
CAGACAGGATCAGAAGAACTTAGATCATTATATAATACAGTAGCAACCCTCTATTGTGTGCATCAAAGGA
TAGAGATAAAAGACACCAAGGAAGCTTTAGACAAGATAGAGGAAGAGCAAAACAAAAGTAAGACCACCGC
ACAGCAAGCGGCCGCTGATCTTCAGACCTGGAGGAGGAGATATGAGGGACAATTGGAGAAGTGAATTATA
TAAATATAAAGTAGTAAAAATTGAACCATTAGGAGTAGCACCCACCAAGGCAAAGAGAAGAGTGGTGCAG
AGAGAAAAAAGAGCAGTGGGAATAGGAGCTTTGTTCCTTGGGTTCTTGGGAGCAGCAGGAAGCACTATGG
GCGCAGCGTCAATGACGCTGACGGTACAGGCCAGACAATTATTGTCTGGTATAGTGCAGCAGCAGAACAA
TTTGCTGAGGGCTATTGAGGCGCAACAGCATCTGTTGCAACTCACAGTCTGGGGCATCAAGCAGCTCCAG
GCAAGAATCCTGGCTGTGGAAAGATACCTAAAGGATCAACAGCTCCTGGGGATTTGGGGTTGCTCTGGAA
AACTCATTTGCACCACTGCTGTGCCTTGGAATGCTAGTTGGAGTAATAAATCTCTGGAACAGATTTGGAA
TCACACGACCTGGATGGAGTGGGACAGAGAAATTAACAATTACACAAGCTTAATACACTCCTTAATTGAA
GAATCGCAAAACCAGCAAGAAAAGAATGAACAAGAATTATTGGAATTAGATAAATGGGCAAGTTTGTGGA
ATTGGTTTAACATAACAAATTGGCTGTGGTATATAAAATTATTCATAATGATAGTAGGAGGCTTGGTAGG
TTTAAGAATAGTTTTTGCTGTACTTTCTATAGTGAATAGAGTTAGGCAGGGATATTCACCATTATCGTTT
CAGACCCACCTCCCAACCCCGAGGGGACCCGACAGGCCCGAAGGAATAGAAGAAGAAGGTGGAGAGAGAG
ACAGAGACAGATCCATTCGATTAGTGAACGGATCGGCACTGCGTGCGCCAATTCTGCAGACAAATGGCAG
TATTCATCCACAATTTTAAAAGAAAAGGGGGGATTGGGGGGTACAGTGCAGGGGAAAGAATAGTAGACAT
AATAGCAACAGACATACAAACTAAAGAATTACAAAAACAAATTACAAAAATTCAAAATTTTCGGGTTTAT
TACAGGGACAGCAGAGATCCAGTTTGGTTAATTAAGGTACCGATATCACTAGTGTTCCATTAACTGCGCT
AAAAATAATTTTTAAATCTTTTTTAGCTTCTTGCTCTTTTTTGTACGTCTCTGTTTTAGAGCTAGAAATA
GCAAGTTAAAATAAGGCTAGTCCGTTATCAACTTGAAAAAGTGGCACCGAGTCGGTGCTTTTTTGAATTC
GCTAGCTAGGTCTTGAAAGGAGTGGGAATTGGCTCCGGTGCCCGTCAGTGGGCAGAGCGCACATCGCCCA
CAGTCCCCGAGAAGTTGGGGGGAGGGGTCGGCAATTGATCCGGTGCCTAGAGAAGGTGGCGCGGGGTAAA
CTGGGAAAGTGATGTCGTGTACTGGCTCCGCCTTTTTCCCGAGGGTGGGGGAGAACCGTATATAAGTGCA
GTAGTCGCCGTGAACGTTCTTTTTCGCAACGGGTTTGCCGCCAGAACACAGGACCGGTTCTAGAGCGCTG
CCACCATGGCCCCAAAGAAGAAGCGGAAGGTCGGTATCCACGGAGTCCCAGCAGCCGACAAGAAGTACAG
CATCGGCCTGGCCATCGGCACCAACTCTGTGGGCTGGGCCGTGATCACCGACGAGTACAAGGTGCCCAGC
AAGAAATTCAAGGTGCTGGGCAACACCGACCGGCACAGCATCAAGAAGAACCTGATCGGAGCCCTGCTGT
TCGACAGCGGCGAAACAGCCGAGGCCACCCGGCTGAAGAGAACCGCCAGAAGAAGATACACCAGACGGAA
GAACCGGATCTGCTATCTGCAAGAGATCTTCAGCAACGAGATGGCCAAGGTGGACGACAGCTTCTTCCAC
AGACTGGAAGAGTCCTTCCTGGTGGAAGAGGATAAGAAGCACGAGCGGCACCCCATCTTCGGCAACATCG
TGGACGAGGTGGCCTACCACGAGAAGTACCCCACCATCTACCACCTGAGAAAGAAACTGGTGGACAGCAC
CGACAAGGCCGACCTGCGGCTGATCTATCTGGCCCTGGCCCACATGATCAAGTTCCGGGGCCACTTCCTG
ATCGAGGGCGACCTGAACCCCGACAACAGCGACGTGGACAAGCTGTTCATCCAGCTGGTGCAGACCTACA
ACCAGCTGTTCGAGGAAAACCCCATCAACGCCAGCGGCGTGGACGCCAAGGCCATCCTGTCTGCCAGACT
GAGCAAGAGCAGACGGCTGGAAAATCTGATCGCCCAGCTGCCCGGCGAGAAGAAGAATGGCCTGTTCGGA
AACCTGATTGCCCTGAGCCTGGGCCTGACCCCCAACTTCAAGAGCAACTTCGACCTGGCCGAGGATGCCA
AACTGCAGCTGAGCAAGGACACCTACGACGACGACCTGGACAACCTGCTGGCCCAGATCGGCGACCAGTA
CGCCGACCTGTTTCTGGCCGCCAAGAACCTGTCCGACGCCATCCTGCTGAGCGACATCCTGAGAGTGAAC
ACCGAGATCACCAAGGCCCCCCTGAGCGCCTCTATGATCAAGAGATACGACGAGCACCACCAGGACCTGA
CCCTGCTGAAAGCTCTCGTGCGGCAGCAGCTGCCTGAGAAGTACAAAGAGATTTTCTTCGACCAGAGCAA
GAACGGCTACGCCGGCTACATTGACGGCGGAGCCAGCCAGGAAGAGTTCTACAAGTTCATCAAGCCCATC
CTGGAAAAGATGGACGGCACCGAGGAACTGCTCGTGAAGCTGAACAGAGAGGACCTGCTGCGGAAGCAGC
GGACCTTCGACAACGGCAGCATCCCCCACCAGATCCACCTGGGAGAGCTGCACGCCATTCTGCGGCGGCA
GGAAGATTTTTACCCATTCCTGAAGGACAACCGGGAAAAGATCGAGAAGATCCTGACCTTCCGCATCCCC
TACTACGTGGGCCCTCTGGCCAGGGGAAACAGCAGATTCGCCTGGATGACCAGAAAGAGCGAGGAAACCA
TCACCCCCTGGAACTTCGAGGAAGTGGTGGACAAGGGCGCTTCCGCCCAGAGCTTCATCGAGCGGATGAC
CAACTTCGATAAGAACCTGCCCAACGAGAAGGTGCTGCCCAAGCACAGCCTGCTGTACGAGTACTTCACC
GTGTATAACGAGCTGACCAAAGTGAAATACGTGACCGAGGGAATGAGAAAGCCCGCCTTCCTGAGCGGCG
AGCAGAAAAAGGCCATCGTGGACCTGCTGTTCAAGACCAACCGGAAAGTGACCGTGAAGCAGCTGAAAGA
GGACTACTTCAAGAAAATCGAGTGCTTCGACTCCGTGGAAATCTCCGGCGTGGAAGATCGGTTCAACGCC
TCCCTGGGCACATACCACGATCTGCTGAAAATTATCAAGGACAAGGACTTCCTGGACAATGAGGAAAACG
AGGACATTCTGGAAGATATCGTGCTGACCCTGACACTGTTTGAGGACAGAGAGATGATCGAGGAACGGCT
GAAAACCTATGCCCACCTGTTCGACGACAAAGTGATGAAGCAGCTGAAGCGGCGGAGATACACCGGCTGG
GGCAGGCTGAGCCGGAAGCTGATCAACGGCATCCGGGACAAGCAGTCCGGCAAGACAATCCTGGATTTCC
TGAAGTCCGACGGCTTCGCCAACAGAAACTTCATGCAGCTGATCCACGACGACAGCCTGACCTTTAAAGA
GGACATCCAGAAAGCCCAGGTGTCCGGCCAGGGCGATAGCCTGCACGAGCACATTGCCAATCTGGCCGGC
AGCCCCGCCATTAAGAAGGGCATCCTGCAGACAGTGAAGGTGGTGGACGAGCTCGTGAAAGTGATGGGCC
GGCACAAGCCCGAGAACATCGTGATCGAAATGGCCAGAGAGAACCAGACCACCCAGAAGGGACAGAAGAA
CAGCCGCGAGAGAATGAAGCGGATCGAAGAGGGCATCAAAGAGCTGGGCAGCCAGATCCTGAAAGAACAC
CCCGTGGAAAACACCCAGCTGCAGAACGAGAAGCTGTACCTGTACTACCTGCAGAATGGGCGGGATATGT
ACGTGGACCAGGAACTGGACATCAACCGGCTGTCCGACTACGATGTGGACGCCATCGTGCCTCAGAGCTT
TCTGAAGGACGACTCCATCGACAACAAGGTGCTGACCAGAAGCGACAAGAACCGGGGCAAGAGCGACAAC
GTGCCCTCCGAAGAGGTCGTGAAGAAGATGAAGAACTACTGGCGGCAGCTGCTGAACGCCAAGCTGATTA
CCCAGAGAAAGTTCGACAATCTGACCAAGGCCGAGAGAGGCGGCCTGAGCGAACTGGATAAGGCCGGCTT
CATCAAGAGACAGCTGGTGGAAACCCGGCAGATCACAAAGCACGTGGCACAGATCCTGGACTCCCGGATG
AACACTAAGTACGACGAGAATGACAAGCTGATCCGGGAAGTGAAAGTGATCACCCTGAAGTCCAAGCTGG
TGTCCGATTTCCGGAAGGATTTCCAGTTTTACAAAGTGCGCGAGATCAACAACTACCACCACGCCCACGA
CGCCTACCTGAACGCCGTCGTGGGAACCGCCCTGATCAAAAAGTACCCTAAGCTGGAAAGCGAGTTCGTG
TACGGCGACTACAAGGTGTACGACGTGCGGAAGATGATCGCCAAGAGCGAGCAGGAAATCGGCAAGGCTA
CCGCCAAGTACTTCTTCTACAGCAACATCATGAACTTTTTCAAGACCGAGATTACCCTGGCCAACGGCGA
GATCCGGAAGCGGCCTCTGATCGAGACAAACGGCGAAACCGGGGAGATCGTGTGGGATAAGGGCCGGGAT
TTTGCCACCGTGCGGAAAGTGCTGAGCATGCCCCAAGTGAATATCGTGAAAAAGACCGAGGTGCAGACAG
GCGGCTTCAGCAAAGAGTCTATCCTGCCCAAGAGGAACAGCGATAAGCTGATCGCCAGAAAGAAGGACTG
GGACCCTAAGAAGTACGGCGGCTTCGACAGCCCCACCGTGGCCTATTCTGTGCTGGTGGTGGCCAAAGTG
GAAAAGGGCAAGTCCAAGAAACTGAAGAGTGTGAAAGAGCTGCTGGGGATCACCATCATGGAAAGAAGCA
GCTTCGAGAAGAATCCCATCGACTTTCTGGAAGCCAAGGGCTACAAAGAAGTGAAAAAGGACCTGATCAT
CAAGCTGCCTAAGTACTCCCTGTTCGAGCTGGAAAACGGCCGGAAGAGAATGCTGGCCTCTGCCGGCGAA
CTGCAGAAGGGAAACGAACTGGCCCTGCCCTCCAAATATGTGAACTTCCTGTACCTGGCCAGCCACTATG
AGAAGCTGAAGGGCTCCCCCGAGGATAATGAGCAGAAACAGCTGTTTGTGGAACAGCACAAGCACTACCT
GGACGAGATCATCGAGCAGATCAGCGAGTTCTCCAAGAGAGTGATCCTGGCCGACGCTAATCTGGACAAA
GTGCTGTCCGCCTACAACAAGCACCGGGATAAGCCCATCAGAGAGCAGGCCGAGAATATCATCCACCTGT
TTACCCTGACCAATCTGGGAGCCCCTGCCGCCTTCAAGTACTTTGACACCACCATCGACCGGAAGAGGTA
CACCAGCACCAAAGAGGTGCTGGACGCCACCCTGATCCACCAGAGCATCACCGGCCTGTACGAGACACGG
ATCGACCTGTCTCAGCTGGGAGGCGACAAGCGACCTGCCGCCACAAAGAAGGCTGGACAGGCTAAGAAGA
AGAAAGGATCCCAGAGTAATAAAACTTTTAACTTGGAGAAGCAAAACCATACTCCAAGAAAGCATCATCA
ACATCACCACCAGCAGCAGCACCACCAGCAGCAACAGCAGCAGCCGCCACCACCGCCAATACCTGCAAAT
GGGCAACAGGCCAGCAGCCAAAATGAAGGCTTGACTATTGACCTGAAGAATTTTAGAAAACCAGGAGAGA
AGACCTTCACCCAACGAAGCCGTCTTTTTGTGGGAAATCTTCCTCCCGACATCACTGAGGAAGAAATGAG
GAAACTATTTGAGAAATATGGAAAGGCAGGCGAAGTCTTCATTCATAAGGATAAAGGATTTGGCTTTATC
CGCTTGGAAACCCGAACCCTAGCGGAGATTGCCAAAGTGGAGCTGGACAATATGCCACTCCGTGGAAAGC
AGCTGCGTGTGCGCTTTGCCTGCCATAGTGCATCCCTTACAGTTCGAAACCTTCCTCAGTATGTGTCCAA
CGAACTGCTGGAAGAAGCCTTTTCTGTGTTTGGCCAGGTAGAGAGGGCTGTAGTCATTGTGGATGATCGA
GGAAGGCCCTCAGGAAAAGGCATTGTTGAGTTCTCAGGGAAGCCAGCTGCTCGGAAAGCTCTGGACAGAT
GCAGTGAAGGCTCCTTCCTGCTAACCACATTTCCTCGTCCTGTGACTGTGGAGCCCATGGACCAGTTAGA
TGATGAAGAGGGACTTCCAGAGAAGCTGGTTATAAAAAACCAGCAATTTCACAAGGAACGAGAGCAGCCA
CCCAGATTTGCACAGCCTGGCTCCTTTGAGTATGAATATGCCATGCGCTGGAAGGCACTCATTGAGATGG
AGAAGCAGCAGCAGGACCAAGTGGACCGCAACATCAAGGAGGCTCGTGAGAAGCTGGAGATGGAGATGGA
AGCTGCACGCCATGAGCACCAGGTCATGCTAATGAGACAGGATTTGATGAGGCGCCAAGAAGAACTTCGG
AGGATGGAAGAGCTGCACAACCAAGAGGTGCAAAAACGAAAGCAACTGGAGCTCAGGCAGGAGGAAGAGC
GCAGGCGCCGTGAAGAAGAGATGCGGCGGCAGCAAGAAGAAATGATGCGGCGACAGCAGGAAGGATTCAA
GGGAACCTTCCCTGATGCGGGATCCATGGTGAGCAAGGGCGAGGAGCTGTTCACCGGGGTGGTGCCCATC
CTGGTCGAGCTGGACGGCGACGTAAACGGCCACAAGTTCAGCGTGTCCGGCGAGGGCGAGGGCGATGCCA
CCTACGGCAAGCTGACCCTGAAGTTCATCTGCACCACCGGCAAGCTGCCCGTGCCCTGGCCCACCCTCGT
GACCACCCTGACCTACGGCGTGCAGTGCTTCAGCCGCTACCCCGACCACATGAAGCAGCACGACTTCTTC
AAGTCCGCCATGCCCGAAGGCTACGTCCAGGAGCGCACCATCTTCTTCAAGGACGACGGCAACTACAAGA
CCCGCGCCGAGGTGAAGTTCGAGGGCGACACCCTGGTGAACCGCATCGAGCTGAAGGGCATCGACTTCAA
GGAGGACGGCAACATCCTGGGGCACAAGCTGGAGTACAACTACAACAGCCACAACGTCTATATCATGGCC
GACAAGCAGAAGAACGGCATCAAGGTGAACTTCAAGATCCGCCACAACATCGAGGACGGCAGCGTGCAGC
TCGCCGACCACTACCAGCAGAACACCCCCATCGGCGACGGCCCCGTGCTGCTGCCCGACAACCACTACCT
GAGCACCCAGTCCGCCCTGAGCAAAGACCCCAACGAGAAGCGCGATCACATGGTCCTGCTGGAGTTCGTG
ACCGCCGCCGGGATCACTCTCGGCATGGACGAGCTGTACAAGGGATCCGATTACAAAGACGATGACGATA
AGGGATCCGGCGCAACAAACTTCTCTCTGCTGAAACAAGCCGGAGATGTCGAAGAGAATCCTGGACCGAC
CGAGTACAAGCCCACGGTGCGCCTCGCCACCCGCGACGACGTCCCCAGGGCCGTACGCACCCTCGCCGCC
GCGTTCGCCGACTACCCCGCCACGCGCCACACCGTCGATCCGGACCGCCACATCGAGCGGGTCACCGAGC
TGCAAGAACTCTTCCTCACGCGCGTCGGGCTCGACATCGGCAAGGTGTGGGTCGCGGACGACGGCGCCGC
GGTGGCGGTCTGGACCACGCCGGAGAGCGTCGAAGCGGGGGCGGTGTTCGCCGAGATCGGCCCGCGCATG
GCCGAGTTGAGCGGTTCCCGGCTGGCCGCGCAGCAACAGATGGAAGGCCTCCTGGCGCCGCACCGGCCCA
AGGAGCCCGCGTGGTTCCTGGCCACCGTCGGAGTCTCGCCCGACCACCAGGGCAAGGGTCTGGGCAGCGC
CGTCGTGCTCCCCGGAGTGGAGGCGGCCGAGCGCGCCGGGGTGCCCGCCTTCCTGGAGACCTCCGCGCCC
CGCAACCTCCCCTTCTACGAGCGGCTCGGCTTCACCGTCACCGCCGACGTCGAGGTGCCCGAAGGACCGC
GCACCTGGTGCATGACCCGCAAGCCCGGTGCCTGAACGCGTTAAGTCGACAATCAACCTCTGGATTACAA
AATTTGTGAAAGATTGACTGGTATTCTTAACTATGTTGCTCCTTTTACGCTATGTGGATACGCTGCTTTA
ATGCCTTTGTATCATGCTATTGCTTCCCGTATGGCTTT
